Addgene plasmid #91040: pMOD_A1810
Purpose: Module A, Promoter: ZmUbi, Gene: Csy4-P2A-TaCas9_dead (D10A + H840A), Terminator: HSP
Depositing lab: Daniel Voytas. Depositing organization: University of Minnesota. Publication: A multi-purpose toolkit to enable advanced genome engineering in plants. Cermak T, Curtin SJ, Gil-Humanes J, Cegan R, Kono TJY, Konecna E, Belanto JJ, Starker CG, Mathre JW, Greenstein RL, Voytas DF. Plant Cell. 2017 May 18. pii: tpc.00922.2016. doi: 10.1105/tpc.16.00922. PubMed 28522548.
Backbone
  Vector backbone: pMOD_A1001
  Vector type: CRISPR
Growth in bacteria
  Bacterial resistance: Ampicillin, 100 μg/mL
  Growth temperature: 37°C
  Growth strain: DH5alpha
  Copy number: High Copy
Gene/Insert
  Gene/Insert name: Csy4-P2A-TaCas9_dead (D10A + H840A)
  Species: Synthetic
  Mutation: D10A, H840A
  Promoter: ZmUbi
  Cloning method: Gibson Cloning
  Sequencing primers: 5′ unknown
Terms and licenses: Academic/Nonprofit Terms; Industry Terms: Not Available to Industry
How to cite: pMOD_A1810 was a gift from Daniel Voytas (Addgene plasmid # 91040 ; http://n2t.net/addgene:91040 ; RRID:Addgene_91040)
