[The description below was written by a language model from this plasmid's Addgene catalogue record.]
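Description:
pMOD_A1810 is a "Module A" plasmid from a modular plant genome-engineering toolkit, built on the pMOD_A1001 backbone and classed as a CRISPR vector. It is maintained in E. coli as a high-copy plasmid under ampicillin selection. The record does not name the replication origin or list any plant selectable marker. As a module plasmid, it appears to serve as a component for assembly with other modules into a final plant transformation vector rather than as a stand-alone delivery vehicle, although the record does not describe the assembly scheme.

The payload is a single synthetic expression cassette, assembled by Gibson cloning, in which the ZmUbi promoter (the maize ubiquitin promoter, a strong constitutive promoter widely used in monocots) drives a Csy4-P2A-TaCas9_dead open reading frame, terminated by an HSP terminator. The P2A peptide causes ribosomal skipping, so that one transcript yields two separate proteins. Csy4 is a sequence-specific bacterial endoribonuclease commonly used to cleave polycistronic guide RNA transcripts at its recognition hairpins, releasing multiple individual gRNAs from a single array. The Cas9 carries the D10A and H840A substitutions, which inactivate the RuvC and HNH nuclease domains respectively, giving a catalytically dead Cas9 that still binds DNA under guide RNA direction but does not cut. The "Ta" prefix likely denotes wheat codon optimisation, though the record does not say so.

Together these parts suit multiplexed, non-cleaving targeting in plants, particularly cereals, such as transcriptional interference or recruitment to chosen loci when paired with a Csy4-processed gRNA array supplied from a companion module.
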