>Addgene plasmid #91040 | pMOD_A1810 | addgene partial sequence | sequence record 181794 | Addgene Partial NGS Result
GCCTTGACGGCAAAATCCCTTAACGTGAGTTTTCGTTCCACTGAGCGTCAGACCCCGTAGAAAAGATCAA
AGGATCTTCTTGAGATCCTTTTTTTCTGCGCGTAATCTGCTGCTTGCAAACAAAAAAACCACCGCTACCA
GCGGTGGTTTGTTTGCCGGATCAAGAGCTACTAACTCTTTTTCCGAAGGTAACTGGCTTCAGCAGAGCGC
AGATACCAAATACTGTTCTTCTAGTGTAGCCGTAGTTAGGCCACCACTTCAAGAACTCTGTAGCACCGCC
TACATACCTCGCTCTGCTAATCCTGTTACCAGTGGCTGCTGCCAGTGGCGATAAGTCGTGTCTTACCGGG
TTGGACTCAAGACGATAGTTACCGGATAAGGCGCAGCGGTCGGGCTGAACGGGGGGTTCGTGCTCACAGC
CCAGCTTGGAGCGAACGACCTACACCGAACTGAGATACCTACAGCGTGAGCTATGAGAAAGCGCCACGCT
TCCCGAAGGGAGAAAGGCGGACAGGTATCCGGTAAGCGGCAGGGTCGGAACAGGAGAGCGCACGAGGGAG
CTTCCAGGGGGAAACGCCTGGTATCTTTATAGTCCTGTCGGGTTTCGCCACCTCTGACTTGAGCGTCGAT
TTTTGTGATGCTCGTCAGGGGGGCGGAGCCTATGGAAAAACGCCAGCAACGCGGCCTTTTTACGGTTCCT
GGCCTTTTGCTGGCCTTTTGCTCACATGTTCTTTCCTGCGTTATCCCCTGATTCTGTGGATAACCGTATT
ACCGCCTTTGAGTGAGCTGATACCGCTCGCCGCAGCCGAACGACCGAGCGCAGCGAGTCAGTGAGCGAGG
AAGCGGAAGAGCGCCCACCTGCTCATGATCTGCAGGCGCGCCTGCAGTGCAGCGTGACCCGGTCGTGCCC
CTCTCTAGAGATAATGAGCATTGCATGTCTAAGTTATAAAAAATTACCACATATTTTTTTTGTCACACTT
GTTTGAAGTGCAGTTTATCTATCTTTATACATATATTTAAACTTTACTCTACGAATAATATAATCTATAG
TACTACAATAATATCAGTGTTTTAGAGAATCATATAAATGAACAGTTAGACATGGTCTAAAGGACAATTG
AGTATTTTGACAACAGGACTCTACAGTTTTATCTTTTTAGTGTGCATGTGTTCTCCTTTTTTTTTGCAAA
TAGCTTCACCTATATAATACTTCATCCATTTTATTAGTACATCCATTTAGGGTTTAGGGTTAATGGTTTT
TATAGACTAATTTTTTTAGTACATCTATTTTATTCTATTTTAGCCTCTAAATTAAGAAAACTAAAACTCT
ATTTTAGTTTTTTTATTTAATAATTTAGATATAAAATAGAATAAAATAAAGTGACTAAAAATTAAACAAA
TACCCTTTAAGAAATTAAAAAAACTAAGGAAACATTTTTCTTGTTTCGAGTAGATAATGCCAGCCTGTTA
AACGCCGTCGACGAGTCTAACGGACACCAACCAGCGAACCAGCAGCGTCGCGTCGGGCCAAGCGAAGCAG
ACGGCACGGCATCTCTGTCGCTGCCTCTGGACCCCTCTCGAGAGTTCCGCTCCACCGTTGGACTTGCTCC
GCTGTCGGCATCCAGAAATTGCGTGGCGGAGCGGCAGACGTGAGCCGGCACGGCAGGCGGCCTCCTCCTC
CTCTCACGGCACCGGCAGCTACGGGGGATTCCTTTCCCACCGCTCCTTCGCTTTCCCTTCCTCGCCCGCC
GTAATAAATAGACACCCCCTCCACACCCTCTTTCCCCAACCTCGTGTTGTTCGGAGCGCACACACACACA
ACCAGATCTCCCCCAAATCCACCCGTCGGCACCTCCGCTTCAAGGTACGCCGCTCGTCCTCCCCCCCCCC
CTCTCTACCTTCTCTAGATCGGCGTTCCGGTCCATGGTTAGGGCCCGGTAGTTCTACTTCTGTTCATGTT
TGTGTTAGATCCGTGTTTGTGTTAGATCCGTGCTGCTAGCGTTCGTACACGGATGCGACCTGTACGTCAG
ACACGTTCTGATTGCTAACTTGCCAGTGTTTCTCTTTGGGGAATCCTGGGATGGCTCTAGCCGTTCCGCA
GACGGGATCGATTTCATGATTTTTTTTGTTTCGTTGCATAGGGTTTGGTTTGCCCTTTTCCTTTATTTCA
ATATATGCCGTGCACTTGTTTGTCGGGTCATCTTTTCATGCTTTTTTTTGTCTTGGTTGTGATGATGTGG
TCTGGTTGGGCGGTCGTTCTAGATCGGAGTAGAATTAATTCTGTTTCAAACTACCTGGTGGATTTATTAA
TTTTGGATCTGTATGTGTGTGCCATACATATTCATAGTTACGAATTGAAGATGATGGATGGAAATATCGA
TCTAGGATAGGTATACATGTTGATGCGGGTTTTACTGATGCATATACAGAGATGCTTTTTGTTCGCTTGG
TTGTGATGATGTGGTGTGGTTGGGCGGTCGTTCATTCGTTCTAGATCGGAGTAGAATACTGTTTCAAACT
ACCTGGTGTATTTATTAATTTTGGAACTGTATGTGTGTGTCATACATCTTCATAGTTACGAGTTTAAGAT
GGATGGAAATATCGATCTAGGATAGGTATACATGTTGATGTGGGTTTTACTGATGCATATACATGATGGC
ATATGCAGCATCTATTCATATGCTCTAACCTTGAGTACCTATCTATTATAATAAACAAGTATGTTTTATA
ATTATTTTGATCTTGATATACTTGGATGATGGCATATGCAGCAGCTATATGTGGATTTTTTTAGCCCTGC
CTTCATACGCTATTTATTTGCTTGGTACTGTTTCTTTTGTCGATGCTCACCCTGTTGTTTGGTGTTACTT
CCTGCAGGAAGCATGGACCACTACCTCGACATCAGGCTCAGGCCAGACCCAGAGTTCCCACCAGCCCAGC
TCATGTCCGTCCTCTTCGGCAAGCTCCACCAGGCCCTCGTGGCCCAGGGCGGCGACAGGATCGGCGTGTC
CTTCCCAGACCTCGACGAGTCCAGGTCCAGGCTCGGCGAGAGGCTCCGCATCCACGCCTCCGCCGACGAC
CTCAGGGCCCTCCTCGCCAGGCCGTGGCTGGAGGGCCTCAGGGACCACCTCCAGTTCGGCGAGCCAGCCG
TGGTGCCACACCCAACCCCATACAGGCAAGTGTCCAGGGTGCAAGCCAAGTCCAACCCAGAGAGGCTCAG
GAGGAGGCTCATGAGGAGGCACGACCTCTCCGAGGAAGAGGCCAGGAAGCGCATCCCAGACACCGTGGCC
AGGGCCCTCGACCTCCCATTCGTGACCCTCAGGTCCCAGTCCACCGGCCAGCACTTCCGCCTCTTCATCA
GGCACGGCCCACTCCAGGTGACCGCCGAGGAGGGCGGCTTTACCTGCTACGGCCTCTCCAAGGGCGGCTT
CGTGCCGTGGTTCGGCTCCGGCGCCACCAACTTCTCCCTCCTCAAGCAAGCCGGCGACGTGGAGGAGAAC
CCAGGCCCAATGGACAAGAAGTACTCGATCGGCCTCGCCATCGGGACGAACTCAGTTGGCTGGGCCGTGA
TCACCGACGAGTACAAGGTGCCCTCTAAGAAGTTCAAGGTCCTGGGGAACACCGACCGCCATTCCATCAA
GAAGAACCTCATCGGCGCTCTCCTGTTCGACAGCGGGGAGACCGCTGAGGCTACGAGGCTCAAGAGAACC
GCTAGGCGCCGGTACACGAGAAGGAAGAACAGGATCTGCTACCTCCAAGAGATTTTCTCCAACGAGATGG
CCAAGGTTGACGATTCATTCTTCCACCGCCTGGAGGAGTCTTTCCTCGTGGAGGAGGATAAGAAGCACGA
GCGGCATCCCATCTTCGGCAACATCGTGGACGAGGTTGCCTACCACGAGAAGTACCCTACGATCTACCAT
CTGCGGAAGAAGCTCGTGGACTCCACCGATAAGGCGGACCTCAGACTGATCTACCTCGCTCTGGCCCACA
TGATCAAGTTCCGCGGCCATTTCCTGATCGAGGGGGATCTCAACCCAGACAACAGCGATGTTGACAAGCT
GTTCATCCAACTCGTGCAGACCTACAACCAACTCTTCGAGGAGAACCCGATCAACGCCTCTGGCGTGGAC
GCGAAGGCTATCCTGTCCGCGAGGCTCTCGAAGTCCAGGAGGCTGGAGAACCTGATCGCTCAGCTCCCAG
GCGAGAAGAAGAACGGCCTGTTCGGGAACCTCATCGCTCTCAGCCTGGGGCTCACCCCGAACTTCAAGTC
GAACTTCGATCTCGCTGAGGACGCCAAGCTGCAACTCTCCAAGGACACCTACGACGATGACCTCGATAAC
CTCCTGGCCCAGATCGGCGATCAATACGCGGACCTGTTCCTCGCTGCCAAGAACCTGTCGGACGCCATCC
TCCTGTCAGATATCCTCCGCGTGAACACCGAGATCACGAAGGCTCCACTCTCTGCCTCCATGATCAAGCG
CTACGACGAGCACCATCAGGATCTGACCCTCCTGAAGGCGCTGGTCCGCCAACAGCTCCCGGAGAAGTAC
AAGGAGATTTTCTTCGATCAGTCGAAGAACGGCTACGCTGGGTACATCGACGGCGGGGCCTCACAAGAGG
AGTTCTACAAGTTCATCAAGCCAATCCTGGAGAAGATGGACGGCACGGAGGAGCTCCTGGTGAAGCTCAA
CAGGGAGGACCTCCTGCGGAAGCAGAGAACCTTCGATAACGGCAGCATCCCCCACCAAATCCATCTCGGG
GAGCTGCACGCCATCCTGAGAAGGCAAGAGGACTTCTACCCTTTCCTCAAGGATAACCGGGAGAAGATCG
AGAAGATCCTGACCTTCAGAATCCCATACTACGTCGGCCCTCTCGCGCGGGGGAACTCAAGATTCGCTTG
GATGACCCGCAAGTCTGAGGAGACCATCACGCCGTGGAACTTCGAGGAGGTGGTGGACAAGGGCGCTAGC
GCTCAGTCGTTCATCGAGAGGATGACCAACTTCGACAAGAACCTGCCCAACGAGAAGGTGCTCCCTAAGC
ACTCGCTCCTGTACGAGTACTTCACCGTCTACAACGAGCTCACGAAGGTGAAGTACGTCACCGAGGGCAT
GCGCAAGCCAGCGTTCCTGTCCGGGGAGCAGAAGAAGGCTATCGTGGACCTCCTGTTCAAGACCAACCGG
AAGGTCACGGTTAAGCAACTCAAGGAGGACTACTTCAAGAAGATCGAGTGCTTCGATTCGGTCGAGATCA
GCGGCGTTGAGGACCGCTTCAACGCCAGCCTCGGGACCTACCACGATCTCCTGAAGATCATCAAGGATAA
GGACTTCCTGGACAACGAGGAGAACGAGGATATCCTGGAGGACATCGTGCTGACCCTCACGCTGTTCGAG
GACAGGGAGATGATCGAGGAGCGCCTGAAGACGTACGCCCATCTCTTCGATGACAAGGTCATGAAGCAAC
TCAAGCGCCGGAGATACACCGGCTGGGGGAGGCTGTCCCGCAAGCTCATCAACGGCATCCGGGACAAGCA
GTCCGGGAAGACCATCCTCGACTTCCTCAAGAGCGATGGCTTCGCCAACAGGAACTTCATGCAACTGATC
CACGATGACAGCCTCACCTTCAAGGAGGATATCCAAAAGGCTCAAGTGAGCGGCCAGGGGGACTCGCTGC
ACGAGCATATCGCGAACCTCGCTGGCTCCCCCGCGATCAAGAAGGGCATCCTCCAGACCGTGAAGGTTGT
GGACGAGCTCGTGAAGGTCATGGGCCGGCACAAGCCTGAGAACATCGTCATCGAGATGGCCAGAGAGAAC
CAAACCACGCAGAAGGGGCAAAAGAACTCTAGGGAGCGCATGAAGCGCATCGAGGAGGGCATCAAGGAGC
TGGGGTCCCAAATCCTCAAGGAGCACCCAGTGGAGAACACCCAACTGCAGAACGAGAAGCTCTACCTGTA
CTACCTCCAGAACGGCAGGGATATGTACGTGGACCAAGAGCTGGATATCAACCGCCTCAGCGATTACGAC
GTCGATGCTATCGTTCCCCAGTCTTTCCTGAAGGATGACTCCATCGACAACAAGGTCCTCACCAGGTCGG
ACAAGAACCGCGGCAAGTCAGATAACGTTCCATCTGAGGAGGTCGTTAAGAAGATGAAGAACTACTGGAG
GCAGCTCCTGAACGCCAAGCTGATCACGCAAAGGAAGTTCGACAACCTCACCAAGGCTGAGAGAGGCGGG
CTCTCAGAGCTGGACAAGGCCGGCTTCATCAAGCGGCAGCTGGTCGAGACCAGACAAATCACGAAGCACG
TTGCGCAAATCCTCGACTCTCGGATGAACACGAAGTACGATGAGAACGACAAGCTGATCAGGGAGGTTAA
GGTGATCACCCTGAAGTCTAAGCTCGTCTCCGACTTCAGGAAGGATTTCCAGTTCTACAAGGTTCGCGAG
ATCAACAACTACCACCATGCCCATGACGCTTACCTCAACGCTGTGGTCGGCACCGCTCTGATCAAGAAGT
ACCCAAAGCTGGAGTCCGAGTTCGTGTACGGGGACTACAAGGTTTACGATGTGCGCAAGATGATCGCCAA
GTCGGAGCAAGAGATCGGCAAGGCTACCGCCAAGTACTTCTTCTACTCAAACATCATGAACTTCTTCAAG
ACCGAGATCACGCTGGCCAACGGCGAGATCCGGAAGAGACCGCTCATCGAGACCAACGGCGAGACGGGGG
AGATCGTGTGGGACAAGGGCAGGGATTTCGCGACCGTCCGCAAGGTTCTCTCCATGCCCCAGGTGAACAT
CGTCAAGAAGACCGAGGTCCAAACGGGCGGGTTCTCAAAGGAGTCTATCCTGCCTAAGCGGAACAGCGAC
AAGCTCATCGCCAGAAAGAAGGACTGGGACCCAAAGAAGTACGGCGGGTTCGACAGCCCTACCGTGGCCT
ACTCGGTCCTGGTTGTGGCGAAGGTTGAGAAGGGCAAGTCCAAGAAGCTCAAGAGCGTGAAGGAGCTCCT
GGGGATCACCATCATGGAGAGGTCCAGCTTCGAGAAGAACCCAATCGACTTCCTGGAGGCCAAGGGCTAC
AAGGAGGTGAAGAAGGACCTGATCATCAAGCTCCCGAAGTACTCTCTCTTCGAGCTGGAGAACGGCAGGA
AGAGAATGCTGGCTTCCGCTGGCGAGCTCCAGAAGGGGAACGAGCTCGCGCTGCCAAGCAAGTACGTGAA
CTTCCTCTACCTGGCTTCCCACTACGAGAAGCTCAAGGGCAGCCCGGAGGACAACGAGCAAAAGCAGCTG
TTCGTCGAGCAGCACAAGCATTACCTCGACGAGATCATCGAGCAAATCTCCGAGTTCAGCAAGCGCGTGA
TCCTCGCCGACGCGAACCTGGATAAGGTCCTCTCCGCCTACAACAAGCACCGGGACAAGCCCATCAGAGA
GCAAGCGGAGAACATCATCCATCTCTTCACCCTGACGAACCTCGGCGCTCCTGCTGCTTTCAAGTACTTC
GACACCACGATCGATCGGAAGAGATACACCTCCACGAAGGAGGTCCTGGACGCGACCCTCATCCACCAGT
CGATCACCGGCCTGTACGAGACGAGGATCGACCTCTCACAACTCGGCGGGGATAAGAGACCCGCAGCAAC
CAAGAAGGCAGGGCAAGCAAAGAAGAAGAAGTGACTCGAGTATATGAAGATGAAGATGAAATATTTGGTG
TGTCAAATAAAAAGCTTGTGTGCTTAAGTTTGTGTTTTTTTCTTGGCTTGTTGTGTTATGAATTTGTGGC
TTTTTCTAATATTAAATGAATGTAAGATCACATTATAATGAATAAACAAATGTTTCTATAATCCATTGTG
AATGTTTTGTTGGATCTCTTCTGCAGCATATAACTACTGTATGTGCTATGGTATGGACTATGGAATATGA
TTAAAGATAAGGAGCTCGTTAACCGGTGACGGACGTGGGCAGGTGTGATGAAAAGCCTTAGGGTCAGGTG
GCACTTTTCGGGGAAATGTGCGATGAACCCCTATTTGTTTATTTTTCTAAATACATTCAAATATGTATCC
GCTAATGAGACAATAACCCTGATAAATGCTTCAATTATATTGAAAAAGGAAGAGTATGAGTATCCAACAT
TTCCGTGTCGCCCTTATTCCCTTTTTTGCGGCCTTCTGCCTTCCTGTTTTTGCTCACCCAGAAACGCTGG
TGAAAGTAAAAGATGCTGAAGATCAGTTGGGTGCCCGAGTGGGTTACATTGAACTGGATCTCAACAGCGG
CAAAATCTTAGAGAGTTTTCGCCCCGAAGAACGCTTCCCAATGATGAGCACTTTCAAAGTTCTGCTATGT
GGCGCGGTGTTATCCCGTATTGATGCTGGGCAAGAGCAACTCGGTCGCCGCATACACTATTCTCAGAATG
ACTTGGTTGAGTATTCACCAGTCACAGAAAAGCATCTTACGGATGGCATGACAGTAAGAGAATTATGTAG
TGCTGCCATAACCATGAGTGATAACACTGCGGCCAACTTACTTCTGACAACGATTGGAGGACCGAAGGAG
CTAACCGCTTTTTTGCACAACATGGGGGATCATGTAACTCGCCTTGATCGTTGGGAACCGGAGCTGAATG
AAGCCATACCAAACGACGAGCGTGACACCACGATGCCTGTAGCAATGGCAACAACTCTCCGCAAACTATT
AACTGGCGAACTACTTACTCTTGCTTCACGCCAGCAACTCATTGACTGGATGGAGGCGGACAAAGTTGCA
GGACCACTTCTGCGCTCGGCACTTCCGGCTGGCTGGTTTATTGCTGATAAATCTGGAGCCGGTGAGCGTG
GGTCTCGCGGTATCATTGCAGCACTGGGGCCAGATGGTAAGCCCTCCCGTATCGTAGTTATCTACACGAC
GGGGAGTCAGGCAACTATGGATGAACGAAATAGACAGATCGCTGAGATAGGTGCCTCACTGATTAAGCAT
TGGTAACTGTCAGACGAAGGGAAATAAATAGTAGCCCGCCTGATGTGCGGGCTTTTTTTTGGTGGTGGTT
ACCAGTGTCGCTTAGCTACCGTAGGTCCTCTTAGGCGGTCCGATTAGCGACATAGTCATCAAT
